>Addgene plasmid #246243 | pFB-EF1a-DIO-Rpl22l1-myc-Flag-2A-tdTomato-WPRE-hGHpA | addgene full sequence | sequence record 495223 | Addgene NGS Result
ATACCAAATACTGTTCTTCTAGTGTAGCCGTAGTTAGGCCACCACTTCAAGAACTCTGTAGCACCGCCTA
CATACCTCGCTCTGCTAATCCTGTTACCAGTGGCTGCTGCCAGTGGCGATAAGTCGTGTCTTACCGGGTT
GGACTCAAGACGATAGTTACCGGATAAGGCGCAGCGGTCGGGCTGAACGGGGGGTTCGTGCACACAGCCC
AGCTTGGAGCGAACGACCTACACCGAACTGAGATACCTACAGCGTGAGCTATGAGAAAGCGCCACGCTTC
CCGAAGGGAGAAAGGCGGACAGGTATCCGGTAAGCGGCAGGGTCGGAACAGGAGAGCGCACGAGGGAGCT
TCCAGGGGGAAACGCCTGGTATCTTTATAGTCCTGTCGGGTTTCGCCACCTCTGACTTGAGCGTCGATTT
TTGTGATGCTCGTCAGGGGGGCGGAGCCTATGGAAAAACGCCAGCAACGCGGCCTTTTTACGGTTCCTGG
CCTTTTGCTGGCCTTTTGCTCACATGTTCTTTCCTGCGTTATCCCCTGATTCTGTGGATAACCGTATTAC
CGCCTTTGAGTGAGCTGATACCGCTCGCCGCAGCCGAACGACCGAGCGCAGCGAGTCAGTGAGCGAGGAA
GCGGAAGAGCGCCTGATGCGGTATTTTCTCCTTACGCATCTGTGCGGTATTTCACACCGCATAGACCAGC
CGCGTAACCTGGCAAAATCGGTTACGGTTGAGTAATAAATGGATGCCCTGCGTAAGCGGGTGTGGGCGGA
CAATAAAGTCTTAAACTGAACAAAATAGATCTAAACTATGACAATAAAGTCTTAAACTAGACAGAATAGT
TGTAAACTGAAATCAGTCCAGTTATGCTGTGAAAAAGCATACTGGACTTTTGTTATGGCTAAAGCAAACT
CTTCATTTTCTGAAGTGCAAATTGCCCGTCGTATTAAAGAGGGGCGTGGCCAAGGGCATGGTAAAGACTA
TATTCGCGGCGTTGTGACAATTTACCGAACAACTCCGCGGCCGGGAAGCCGATCTCGGCTTGAACGAATT
GTTAGGTGGCGGTACTTGGGTCGATATCAAAGTGCATCACTTCTTCCCGTATGCCCAACTTTGTATAGAG
AGCCACTGCGGGATCGTCACCGTAATCTGCTTGCACGTAGATCACATAAGCACCAAGCGCGTTGGCCTCA
TGCTTGAGGAGATTGATGAGCGCGGTGGCAATGCCCTGCCTCCGGTGCTCGCCGGAGACTGCGAGATCAT
AGATATAGATCTCACTACGCGGCTGCTCAAACTTGGGCAGAACGTAAGCCGCGAGAGCGCCAACAACCGC
TTCTTGGTCGAAGGCAGCAAGCGCGATGAATGTCTTACTACGGAGCAAGTTCCCGAGGTAATCGGAGTCC
GGCTGATGTTGGGAGTAGGTGGCTACGTCTCCGAACTCACGACCGAAAAGATCAAGAGCAGCCCGCATGG
ATTTGACTTGGTCAGGGCCGAGCCTACATGTGCGAATGATGCCCATACTTGAGCCACCTAACTTTGTTTT
AGGGCGACTGCCCTGCTGCGTAACATCGTTGCTGCTCCATAACATCAAACATCGACCCACGGCGTAACGC
GCTTGCTGCTTGGATGCCCGAGGCATAGACTGTACAAAAAAACAGTCATAACAAGCCATGAAAACCGCCA
CTGCGCCGTTACCACCGCTGCGTTCGGTCAAGGTTCTGGACCAGTTGCGTGAGCGCATACGCTACTTGCA
TTACAGTTTACGAACCGAACAGGCTTATGTCAACTGGGTTCGTGCCTTCATCCGTTTCCACGGTGTGCGT
CACCCGGCAACCTTGGGCAGCAGCGAAGTCGAGGCATTTCTGTCCTGGCTGGCGAACGAGCGCAAGGTTT
CGGTCTCCACGCATCGTCAGGCATTGGCGGCCTTGCTGTTCTTCTACGGCAAGGTGCTGTGCACGGATCT
GCCCTGGCTTCAGGAGATCGGAAGACCTCGGCCGTCGCGGCGCTTGCCGGTGGTGCTGACCCCGGATGAA
GTGGTTCGCATCCTCGGTTTTCTGGAAGGCGAGCATCGTTTGTTCGCCCAGGACTCTAGCTATAGTTCTA
GTGGTTGGCTACAGCTTGCATGCCTGCAGGCAGCTGCGCGCTCGCTCGCTCACTGAGGCCGCCCGGGCAA
AGCCCGGGCGTCGGGCGACCTTTGGTCGCCCGGCCTCAGTGAGCGAGCGAGCGCGCAGAGAGGGAGTGGC
CAACTCCATCACTAGGGGTTCCTGCGGCCGCACGCGTAAGCTTTGCAAAGATGGATAAAGTTTTAAACAG
AGAGGAATCTTTGCAGCTAATGGACCTTCTAGGTCTTGAAAGGAGTGGGAATTGGCTCCGGTGCCCGTCA
GTGGGCAGAGCGCACATCGCCCACAGTCCCCGAGAAGTTGGGGGGAGGGGTCGGCAATTGAACCGGTGCC
TAGAGAAGGTGGCGCGGGGTAAACTGGGAAAGTGATGTCGTGTACTGGCTCCGCCTTTTTCCCGAGGGTG
GGGGAGAACCGTATATAAGTGCAGTAGTCGCCGTGAACGTTCTTTTTCGCAACGGGTTTGCCGCCAGAAC
ACAGGTAAGTGCCGTGTGTGGTTCCCGCGGGCCTGGCCTCTTTACGGGTTATGGCCCTTGCGTGCCTTGA
ATTACTTCCACCTGGCTGCAGTACGTGATTCTTGATCCCGAGCTTCGGGTTGGAAGTGGGTGGGAGAGTT
CGAGGCCTTGCGCTTAAGGAGCCCCTTCGCCTCGTGCTTGAGTTGAGGCCTGGCCTGGGCGCTGGGGCCG
CCGCGTGCGAATCTGGTGGCACCTTCGCGCCTGTCTCGCTGCTTTCGATAAGTCTCTAGCCATTTAAAAT
TTTTGATGACCTGCTGCGACGCTTTTTTTCTGGCAAGATAGTCTTGTAAATGCGGGCCAAGATCTGCACA
CTGGTATTTCGGTTTTTGGGGCCGCGGGCGGCGACGGGGCCCGTGCGTCCCAGCGCACATGTTCGGCGAG
GCGGGGCCTGCGAGCGCGGCCACCGAGAATCGGACGGGGGTAGTCTCAAGCTGGCCGGCCTGCTCTGGTG
CCTGGCCTCGCGCCGCCGTGTATCGCCCCGCCCTGGGCGGCAAGGCTGGCCCGGTCGGCACCAGTTGCGT
GAGCGGAAAGATGGCCGCTTCCCGGCCCTGCTGCAGGGAGCTCAAAATGGAGGACGCGGCGCTCGGGAGA
GCGGGCGGGTGAGTCACCCACACAAAGGAAAAGGGCCTTTCCGTCCTCAGCCGTCGCTTCATGTGACTCC
ACGGAGTACCGGGCGCCGTCCAGGCACCTCGATTAGTTCTCGAGCTTTTGGAGTACGTCGTCTTTAGGTT
GGGGGGAGGGGTTTTATGCGATGGAGTTTCCCCACACTGAGTGGGTGGAGACTGAAGTTAGGCCAGCTTG
GCACTTGATGTAATTCTCCTTGGAATTTGCCCTTTTTGAGTTTGGATCTTGGTTCATTCTCAAGCCTCAG
ACAGTGGTTCAAAGTTTTTTTCTTCCATTTCAGGTGTCGTGAGGTACCGGATCCTCTAGAGTCGACTCCG
GAATAACTTCGTATAGGATACTTTATACGAAGTTATGCAGAATGGTAGCTGGATTGTAGCTGCTATTAGC
AATATGAAACCTCTTAATAACTTCGTATAGCATACATTATACGAAGTTATGGCGCGCCTTACTTGTACAG
CTCGTCCATGCCGTACAGGAACAGGTGGTGGCGGCCCTCGGAGCGCTCGTACTGTTCCACGATGGTGTAG
TCCTCGTTGTGGGAGGTGATGTCCAGCTTGGTGTCCACGTAGTAGTAGCCGGGCAGTTGCACGGGCTTCT
TGGCCATGTAGATGGTCTTGAACTCCACCAGGTAGCGGCCGCCGTCCTTCAGCTTCAGGGCCTGGTGGAT
CTCGCCCTTCAGCACGCCGTCGCGGGGGTACAGGCGCTCGGTGGAGGCCTCCCAGCCCATGGTCTTCTTC
TGCATTACGGGGCCGTCGGGGGGGAAGTTGGTGCCGCGCATCTTCACCTTGTAGATCAGCGTGCCGTCCT
GCAGGGAGGAGTCCTGGGTCACGGTCACCAGACCGCCGTCCTCGAAGTTCATCACGCGCTCCCACTTGAA
GCCCTCGGGGAAGGACAGCTTCTTGTAATCGGGGATGTCGGCGGGGTGCTTCACGTACGCCTTGGAGCCG
TACATGAACTGGGGGGACAGGATGTCCCAGGCGAAGGGCAGGGGGCCGCCCTTGGTCACCTTCAGCTTGG
CGGTCTGGGTGCCCTCGTAGGGGCGGCCCTCGCCCTCGCCCTCGATCTCGAACTCGTGGCCGTTCATGGA
GCCCTCCATGCGCACCTTGAAGCGCATGAACTCTTTGATGACGGCCATGTTGTTGTCCTCGGAGGAGGCG
GTGCCGGAGCTGCCGCTGCCGGTGCTGCCGGTGCCATGCCCCAGGAACAGGTGGTGGCGGCCCTCGGAGC
GCTCGTACTGTTCCACGATGGTGTAGTCCTCGTTGTGGGAGGTGATGTCCAGCTTGGTGTCCACGTAGTA
GTAGCCGGGCAGTTGCACGGGCTTCTTGGCCATGTAGATGGTCTTGAACTCCACCAGGTAGCGGCCGCCG
TCCTTCAGCTTCAGGGCCTGGTGGATCTCGCCCTTCAGCACGCCGTCGCGGGGGTACAGGCGCTCGGTGG
AGGCCTCCCAGCCCATGGTCTTCTTCTGCATTACGGGGCCGTCGGGGGGGAAGTTGGTGCCGCGCATCTT
CACCTTGTAGATCAGCGTGCCGTCCTGCAGGGAGGAGTCCTGGGTCACGGTCACCAGACCGCCGTCCTCG
AAGTTCATCACGCGCTCCCACTTGAAGCCCTCGGGGAAGGACAGCTTCTTGTAATCGGGGATGTCGGCGG
GGTGCTTCACGTACGCCTTGGAGCCGTACATGAACTGGGGGGACAGGATGTCCCAGGCGAAGGGCAGGGG
GCCGCCCTTGGTCACCTTCAGCTTGGCGGTCTGGGTGCCCTCGTAGGGGCGGCCCTCGCCCTCGCCCTCG
ATCTCGAACTCGTGGCCGTTCATGGAGCCCTCCATGCGCACCTTGAAGCGCATGAACTCTTTGATGACCT
CCTCGCCCTTGCTCACCATTGGGCCAGGATTCTCCTCGACGTCACCGCATGTTAGCAGACTTCCTCTGCC
CTCTCCACTGCCAGAAACCTTATCGTCGTCATCCTTGTAATCCAGGATATCATTTGCTGCCAGATCCTCT
TCTGAGATGAGTTTCTGCTCGAGCGGCCGCGTACGCGTGTCCTCAGACTCTGAACCATCTTCATCTTGAC
TAATCTGGAAATAACGAAGTTCGTAAGTCTCCTTGTCAGATGCGACCACACGTAGCCAATCACGGAGATT
ATTCTTCTTAAGGTATTTCTTGGTAAGATATTTCAAATACCTTTTGGAGAACTGTTTCTCAGAAACAACT
GTGATTTTATTCTTCAGGCGTTCAATGTGAACAACATTGCCAAGATTTCCAGTTTTTCCATTGACTTTAA
CCTTCTCCCGTAGAAACTGTTCAAAATTTCCAGAGTCAAAAATTCCATCTTCTACTGGATGAGTAAGGTC
CAAATGAAACCTCCAGGTGGACTTCTTAGGCTTCTTGTCTTTCGGCGCCATGGTGGCGCTAGCATAACTT
CGTATAAAGTATCCTATACGAAGTTATTTGCCTTAACCCAGAAATTATCACTGTTATTCTTTAGAATGGT
GCAAAGAATAACTTCGTATAATGTATGCTATACGAAGTTATGAATTCGATATCAAGCTTATCGATAATCA
ACCTCTGGATTACAAAATTTGTGAAAGATTGACTGGTATTCTTAACTATGTTGCTCCTTTTACGCTATGT
GGATACGCTGCTTTAATGCCTTTGTATCATGCTATTGCTTCCCGTATGGCTTTCATTTTCTCCTCCTTGT
ATAAATCCTGGTTGCTGTCTCTTTATGAGGAGTTGTGGCCCGTTGTCAGGCAACGTGGCGTGGTGTGCAC
TGTGTTTGCTGACGCAACCCCCACTGGTTGGGGCATTGCCACCACCTGTCAGCTCCTTTCCGGGACTTTC
GCTTTCCCCCTCCCTATTGCCACGGCGGAACTCATCGCCGCCTGCCTTGCCCGCTGCTGGACAGGGGCTC
GGCTGTTGGGCACTGACAATTCCGTGGTGTTGTCGGGGAAATCATCGTCCTTTCCTTGGCTGCTCGCCTA
TGTTGCCACCTGGATTCTGCGCGGGACGTCCTTCTGCTACGTCCCTTCGGCCCTCAATCCAGCGGACCTT
CCTTCCCGCGGCCTGCTGCCGGCTCTGCGGCCTCTTCCGCGTCTTCGCCTTCGCCCTCAGACGAGTCGGA
TCTCCCTTTGGGCCGCCTCCCCGCATCGATACCGAGCGCTGCTCGAGAGATCTACGGGTGGCATCCCTGT
GACCCCTCCCCAGTGCCTCTCCTGGCCCTGGAAGTTGCCACTCCAGTGCCCACCAGCCTTGTCCTAATAA
AATTAAGTTGCATCATTTTGTCTGACTAGGTGTCCTTCTATAATATTATGGGGTGGAGGGGGGTGGTATG
GAGCAAGGGGCAAGTTGGGAAGACAACCTGTAGGGCCTGCGGGGTCTATTGGGAACCAAGCTGGAGTGCA
GTGGCACAATCTTGGCTCACTGCAATCTCCGCCTCCTGGGTTCAAGCGATTCTCCTGCCTCAGCCTCCCG
AGTTGTTGGGATTCCAGGCATGCATGACCAGGCTCAGCTAATTTTTGTTTTTTTGGTAGAGACGGGGTTT
CACCATATTGGCCAGGCTGGTCTCCAACTCCTAATCTCAGGTGATCTACCCACCTTGGCCTCCCAAATTG
CTGGGATTACAGGCGTGAACCACTGCTCCCTTCCCTGTCCTTCTGATTTTGTAGGTAACCACGTGCGGAC
CGAGCGGCCGCAGGAACCCCTAGTGATGGAGTTGGCCACTCCCTCTCTGCGCGCTCGCTCGCTCACTGAG
GCCGGGCGACCAAAGGTCGCCCGACGCCCGGGCTTTGCCCGGGCGGCCTCAGTGAGCGAGCGAGCGCGCA
GCTGCCTGCAGGTCTGAGACAATAACCCTGATAAATGCTTCAATAATGTAAGCTCTAGGAGATCCGAACC
AGATAAGTGAAATCTAGTTCCAAACTATTTTGTCATTTTTAATTTTCGTATTAGCTTACGACGCTACACC
CAGTTCCCATCTATTTTGTCACTCTTCCCTAAATAATCCTTAAAAACTCCATTTCCACCCCTCCCAGTTC
CCAACTATTTTGTCCGCCCACAGCGGGGCATTTTTCTTCCTGTTATGTTTTTAATCAAACATCCTGCCAA
CTCCATGTGACAAACCGTCATCTTCGGCTACTTTTTCTCTGTCACAGAATGAAAATTTTTCTGTCATCTC
TTCGTTATTAATGTTTGTAATTGACTGAATATCAACGCTTATTTGCAGCCTGAATGGCGAATGGG
[124 nt withheld, positions 7486-7609]
C
[91 nt withheld, positions 7611-7701]
A
[49 nt withheld, positions 7703-7751]
CCTTTGACGTTGGAGTCCACGTTCTT
[37 nt withheld, positions 7778-7814]
ACCCTATCTCGGTCTATTCTTTTGATTTATAAGGGATTTTGCCGATTTCGGCCTATTGGTTAAAAAATGA
GCTGATTTAACAAAAATTTAACGCGAATTTTAACAAAATATTAACGCTTACAATTTAGGTGGCACTTTTC
GGGGAAATGTGCGCGGAACCCCTATTTGTTTATTTTTCTAAATACATTCAAATATGTATCCGCTCATGAG
ACAATAACCCTGATAAATGCTTCAATAATATTGAAAAAGGAAGAGTATGAGTATTCAACATTTCCGTGTC
GCCCTTATTCCCTTTTTTGCGGCATTTTGCCTTCCTGTTTTTGCTCACCCAGAAACGCTGGTGAAAGTAA
AAGATGCTGAAGATCAGTTGGGTGCACGAGTGGGTTACATCGAACTGGATCTCAACAGCGGTAAGATCCT
TGAGAGTTTTCGCCCCGAAGAACGTTTTCCAATGATGAGCACTTTTAAAGTTCTGCTATGTGGCGCGGTA
TTATCCCGTATTGACGCCGGGCAAGAGCAACTCGGTCGCCGCATACACTATTCTCAGAATGACTTGGTTG
AGTACTCACCAGTCACAGAAAAGCATCTTACGGATGGCATGACAGTAAGAGAATTATGCAGTGCTGCCAT
AACCATGAGTGATAACACTGCGGCCAACTTACTTCTGACAACGATCGGAGGACCGAAGGAGCTAACCGCT
TTTTTGCACAACATGGGGGATCATGTAACTCGCCTTGATCGTTGGGAACCGGAGCTGAATGAAGCCATAC
CAAACGACGAGCGTGACACCACGATGCCTGTAGCAATGGCAACAACGTTGCGCAAACTATTAACTGGCGA
ACTACTTACTCTAGCTTCCCGGCAACAATTAATAGACTGGATGGAGGCGGATAAAGTTGCAGGACCACTT
CTGCGCTCGGCCCTTCCGGCTGGCTGGTTTATTGCTGATAAATCTGGAGCCGGTGAGCGTGGGTCTCGCG
GTATCATTGCAGCACTGGGGCCAGATGGTAAGCCCTCCCGTATCGTAGTTATCTACACGACGGGGAGTCA
GGCAACTATGGATGAACGAAATAGACAGATCGCTGAGATAGGTGCCTCACTGATTAAGCATTGGTAACTG
TCAGACCAAGTTTACTCATATATACTTTAGATTGATTTAAAACTTCATTTTTAATTTAAAAGGATCTAGG
TGAAGATCCTTTTTGATAATCTCATGACCAAAATCCCTTAACGTGAGTTTTCGTTCCACTGAGCGTCAGA
CCCCGTAGAAAAGATCAAAGGATCTTCTTGAGATCCTTTTTTTCTGCGCGTAATCTGCTGCTTGCAAACA
AAAAAACCACCGCTACCAGCGGTGGTTTGTTTGCCGGATCAAGAGCTACCAACTCTTTTTCCGAAGGTAA
CTGGCTTCAGCAGAGCGCAG
Features (pLannotate 1.2.2; 29 found; start..end, strand, type, name):
    642..693     -  misc_feature   bom (fragment): basis of mobility region from pBR322
    761..985     -  mobile_element Tn7R: mini-Tn7 element (right end of the Tn7 transposon) Tn7
   1052..1585    -  CDS            GmR: gentamycin acetyltransferase; aacC1; confers resistance to gentamycin
   1755..1783    -  promoter       Pc promoter: intI1 (promoter lies within the coding sequence); class 1 integron promoter
   1761..2108    -  CDS            YPR2_ECOLX (fragment): Protein predicted: Swiss-Prot protein existence level 4. From Escherichia coli.
   2123..2263    -  repeat_region  AAV2 ITR: inverted terminal repeat of adeno-associated virus serotype 2 inverted
   2291..2357    +  CDS            small t antigen (fragment): SV40 (simian virus 40) small t antigen
   2364..3542    +  promoter       EF-1α promoter: strong constitutive promoter for human elongation factor EF-1α
   3549..3566    +  misc_feature   MCS (fragment): pUC18/19 multiple cloning site
   3573..3606    +  protein_bind   lox2272: Cre-mediated recombination occurs in the 8-bp core sequence (GGATACTT). lox2272 sites are compatible with each other, but incompatible with loxP or loxN sites (Lee and Saito, 1988). Cre recombinase
   3607..3656    -  intron         β-globin intron (fragment): internally truncated intron from human β-globin
   3657..3690    +  protein_bind   loxP: Cre-mediated recombination occurs in the 8-bp core sequence (GCATACAT). Cre recombinase
   3700..5129    -  CDS            tdTomato (fragment): tandem dimeric (pseudo-monomeric) derivative of DsRed (Shaner et al., 2004) mammalian codon-optimized
   5198..5222    -  CDS            3xFLAG (fragment): three tandem FLAG® epitope tags
   5289..5651    -  CDS            Rpl22l1: RL22L_MOUSE - Experimental evidence at protein level: Swiss-Prot protein existence level 1. From Mus musculus (Mouse).
   5664..5697    -  protein_bind   lox2272: Cre-mediated recombination occurs in the 8-bp core sequence (GGATACTT). lox2272 sites are compatible with each other, but incompatible with loxP or loxN sites (Lee and Saito, 1988). Cre recombinase
   5698..5747    -  intron         β-globin intron (fragment): internally truncated intron from human β-globin
   5748..5781    -  protein_bind   loxP: Cre-mediated recombination occurs in the 8-bp core sequence (GCATACAT). Cre recombinase
   5782..5806    +  misc_feature   MCS (fragment): pBluescript multiple cloning site
   5806..6394    +  misc_feature   WPRE: woodchuck hepatitis virus posttranscriptional regulatory element
   6426..6902    +  polyA_signal   hGH poly(A) signal: human growth hormone polyadenylation signal
   6942..7082    +  repeat_region  AAV2 ITR: inverted terminal repeat of adeno-associated virus serotype 2 inverted
   7085..7117    +  promoter       AmpR promoter (fragment): bla
   7137..7302    -  mobile_element Tn7L: mini-Tn7 element (left end of the Tn7 transposon) Tn7
   7465..7481    +  CDS            lacZα (fragment): LacZα fragment of β-galactosidase; lacZ fragment
   7486..7940    +  rep_origin     f1 ori (sequence partly withheld): f1 bacteriophage origin of replication; arrow indicates direction of (+) strand synthesis
   7966..8070    +  promoter       AmpR promoter: bla
   8071..8931    +  CDS            AmpR: β-lactamase; bla; confers resistance to ampicillin, carbenicillin, and related antibiotics
   9102..456     +  rep_origin     ori (across the origin): high-copy-number ColE1/pMB1/pBR322/pUC origin of replication
