[The description below was written by a language model from this plasmid's Addgene catalogue record and pLannotate feature annotations shown in this document.]
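Description:
pFB-EF1a-DIO-Rpl22l1-myc-Flag-2A-tdTomato-WPRE-hGHpA is an AAV transfer plasmid of about 9.2 kb for Cre-dependent expression of epitope-tagged mouse ribosomal protein L22-like 1 (Rpl22l1) in mammalian cells. It is built on the Virovek pFB backbone. In bacteria it replicates from a high-copy ColE1/pUC-type origin and is selected with ampicillin; an f1 origin is also present. The AAV2 inverted terminal repeats and a gentamicin resistance gene sit between mini-Tn7 left and right ends. This is the arrangement of a pFastBac-style donor, which allows the ITR-flanked genome to be transposed into a baculovirus bacmid for insect-cell-based AAV production, although the record does not describe how virus was made.

Between the ITRs, the human EF-1α promoter faces a double-floxed inverted open reading frame (DIO) cassette. The coding unit is Rpl22l1 with C-terminal Myc and FLAG tags, followed by a T2A peptide and tdTomato. It lies in the antisense orientation, flanked on each side by a lox2272 and a loxP site, with the two pairs in opposing orientations. The Myc tag and T2A come from the catalogue entry and are not separately annotated in the feature table. Without Cre, no sense transcript is produced. Cre inverts the cassette and then excises one site of each pair, locking it in the forward orientation so that the tagged ribosomal protein and the separate red fluorescent reporter are made. A WPRE and the human growth hormone polyadenylation signal follow the cassette to enhance transcript stability and processing.

The stated purpose is Cre-dependent expression of FLAG-tagged Rpl22l1. A tagged ribosomal subunit of this kind would suit affinity capture of ribosomes from genetically defined, tdTomato-marked cells, though the record does not spell out that application.
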