Addgene plasmid #246243: pFB-EF1a-DIO-Rpl22l1-myc-Flag-2A-tdTomato-WPRE-hGHpA
Purpose: Cre dependent flag-tagged Rpl22l1.
Depositing lab: D. James Surmeier. Depositing organization: Northwestern University. Publication: Cholinergic Interneurons Amplify Thalamostriatal Excitation of Striatal Indirect Pathway Neurons in Parkinson's Disease Models. Tanimura A, Du Y, Kondapalli J, Wokosin DL, Surmeier DJ. Neuron. 2019 Feb 6;101(3):444-458.e6. doi: 10.1016/j.neuron.2018.12.004. Epub 2019 Jan 15. PubMed 30658860.
Backbone
  Vector backbone: pFB
  Backbone manufacturer: Virovek
  Backbone size w/o insert (bp): 4533
  Total vector size (bp): 9221
  Vector type: Mammalian Expression, AAV
Growth in bacteria
  Bacterial resistance: Ampicillin, 100 μg/mL
  Growth temperature: 37°C
  Growth strain: NEB Stable
  Copy number: Unknown
Gene/Insert
  Gene/Insert name: Rpl22l1 (alt name: Ribosomal protein L22-like1)
  Species: M. musculus (mouse)
  Insert size (bp): 4688
  GenBank ID: NM_001347226.3
  Entrez Gene: Rpl22l1 (a.k.a. 3110001N18Rik)
  Promoter: EF1a
  Tag / fusion protein: Myc-FLAG-T2A-tdTomato (C terminal on insert)
  Cloning method: Unknown
  Sequencing primers: 5′ TCAAGCCTCAGACAGTGGTTC; 3′ CCAGCTTGGTTCCCAATAGA
Terms and licenses: Academic/Nonprofit Terms; Industry Terms: Not Available to Industry
How to cite: pFB-EF1a-DIO-Rpl22l1-myc-Flag-2A-tdTomato-WPRE-hGHpA was a gift from D. James Surmeier (Addgene plasmid # 246243 ; http://n2t.net/addgene:246243 ; RRID:Addgene_246243)
