>Addgene plasmid #246243 | pFB-EF1a-DIO-Rpl22l1-myc-Flag-2A-tdTomato-WPRE-hGHpA | depositor partial sequence | sequence record 484259 | ITR-ITR
CCTGCAGGCAGCTGCGCGCTCGCTCGCTCACTGAGGCCGCCCGGGCAAAGCCCGGGCGTCGGGCGACCTT
TGGTCGCCCGGCCTCAGTGAGCGAGCGAGCGCGCAGAGAGGGAGTGGCCAACTCCATCACTAGGGGTTCC
TGCGGCCGCACGCGTAAGCTTTGCAAAGATGGATAAAGTTTTAAACAGAGAGGAATCTTTGCAGCTAATG
GACCTTCTAGGTCTTGAAAGGAGTGGGAATTGGCTCCGGTGCCCGTCAGTGGGCAGAGCGCACATCGCCC
ACAGTCCCCGAGAAGTTGGGGGGAGGGGTCGGCAATTGAACCGGTGCCTAGAGAAGGTGGCGCGGGGTAA
ACTGGGAAAGTGATGTCGTGTACTGGCTCCGCCTTTTTCCCGAGGGTGGGGGAGAACCGTATATAAGTGC
AGTAGTCGCCGTGAACGTTCTTTTTCGCAACGGGTTTGCCGCCAGAACACAGGTAAGTGCCGTGTGTGGT
TCCCGCGGGCCTGGCCTCTTTACGGGTTATGGCCCTTGCGTGCCTTGAATTACTTCCACTGGCTGCAGTA
CGTGATTCTTGATCCCGAGCTTCGGGTTGGAAGTGGGTGGGAGAGTTCGAGGCCTTGCGCTTAAGGAGCC
CCTTCGCCTCGTGCTTGAGTTGAGGCCTGGCCTGGGCGCTGGGGCCGCCGCGTGCGAATCTGGTGGCACC
TTCGCGCCTGTCTCGCTGCTTTCGATAAGTCTCTAGCCATTTAAAATTTTTGATGACCTGCTGCGACGCT
TTTTTTCTGGCAAGATAGTCTTGTAAATGCGGGCCAAGATCTGCACACTGGTATTTCGGTTTTTGGGGCC
GCGGGCGGCGACGGGGCCCGTGCGTCCCAGCGCACATGTTCGGCGAGGCGGGGCCTGCGAGCGCGGCCAC
CGAGAATCGGACGGGGGTAGTCTCAAGCTGGCCGGCCTGCTCTGGTGCCTGGCCTCGCGCCGCCGTGTAT
CGCCCCGCCCTGGGCGGCAAGGCTGGCCCGGTCGGCACCAGTTGCGTGAGCGGAAAGATGGCCGCTTCCC
GGCCCTGCTGCAGGGAGCTCAAAATGGAGGACGCGGCGCTCGGGAGAGCGGGCGGGTGAGTCACCCACAC
AAAGGAAAAGGGCCTTTCCGTCCTCAGCCGTCGCTTCATGTGACTCCACGGAGTACCGGGCGCCGTCCAG
GCACCTCGATTAGTTCTCGAGCTTTTGGAGTACGTCGTCTTTAGGTTGGGGGGAGGGGTTTTATGCGATG
GAGTTTCCCCACACTGAGTGGGTGGAGACTGAAGTTAGGCCAGCTTGGCACTTGATGTAATTCTCCTTGG
AATTTGCCCTTTTTGAGTTTGGATCTTGGTTCATTCTCAAGCCTCAGACAGTGGTTCAAAGTTTTTTTCT
TCCATTTCAGGTGTCGTGAGGTACCGGATCCTCTAGAGTCGACTCCGGAATAACTTCGTATAGGATACTT
TATACGAAGTTATGCAGAATGGTAGCTGGATTGTAGCTGCTATTAGCAATATGAAACCTCTTAATAACTT
CGTATAGCATACATTATACGAAGTTATGGCGCGCCTTACTTGTACAGCTCGTCCATGCCGTACAGGAACA
GGTGGTGGCGGCCCTCGGAGCGCTCGTACTGTTCCACGATGGTGTAGTCCTCGTTGTGGGAGGTGATGTC
CAGCTTGGTGTCCACGTAGTAGTAGCCGGGCAGTTGCACGGGCTTCTTGGCCATGTAGATGGTCTTGAAC
TCCACCAGGTAGCGGCCGCCGTCCTTCAGCTTCAGGGCCTGGTGGATCTCGCCCTTCAGCACGCCGTCGC
GGGGGTACAGGCGCTCGGTGGAGGCCTCCCAGCCCATGGTCTTCTTCTGCATTACGGGGCCGTCGGGGGG
GAAGTTGGTGCCGCGCATCTTCACCTTGTAGATCAGCGTGCCGTCCTGCAGGGAGGAGTCCTGGGTCACG
GTCACCAGACCGCCGTCCTCGAAGTTCATCACGCGCTCCCACTTGAAGCCCTCGGGGAAGGACAGCTTCT
TGTAATCGGGGATGTCGGCGGGGTGCTTCACGTACGCCTTGGAGCCGTACATGAACTGGGGGGACAGGAT
GTCCCAGGCGAAGGGCAGGGGGCCGCCCTTGGTCACCTTCAGCTTGGCGGTCTGGGTGCCCTCGTAGGGG
CGGCCCTCGCCCTCGCCCTCGATCTCGAACTCGTGGCCGTTCATGGAGCCCTCCATGCGCACCTTGAAGC
GCATGAACTCTTTGATGACGGCCATGTTGTTGTCCTCGGAGGAGGCGGTGCCGGAGCTGCCGCTGCCGGT
GCTGCCGGTGCCATGCCCCAGGAACAGGTGGTGGCGGCCCTCGGAGCGCTCGTACTGTTCCACGATGGTG
TAGTCCTCGTTGTGGGAGGTGATGTCCAGCTTGGTGTCCACGTAGTAGTAGCCGGGCAGTTGCACGGGCT
TCTTGGCCATGTAGATGGTCTTGAACTCCACCAGGTAGCGGCCGCCGTCCTTCAGCTTCAGGGCCTGGTG
GATCTCGCCCTTCAGCACGCCGTCGCGGGGGTACAGGCGCTCGGTGGAGGCCTCCCAGCCCATGGTCTTC
TTCTGCATTACGGGGCCGTCGGGGGGGAAGTTGGTGCCGCGCATCTTCACCTTGTAGATCAGCGTGCCGT
CCTGCAGGGAGGAGTCCTGGGTCACGGTCACCAGACCGCCGTCCTCGAAGTTCATCACGCGCTCCCACTT
GAAGCCCTCGGGGAAGGACAGCTTCTTGTAATCGGGGATGTCGGCGGGGTGCTTCACGTACGCCTTGGAG
CCGTACATGAACTGGGGGGACAGGATGTCCCAGGCGAAGGGCAGGGGGCCGCCCTTGGTCACCTTCAGCT
TGGCGGTCTGGGTGCCCTCGTAGGGGCGGCCCTCGCCCTCGCCCTCGATCTCGAACTCGTGGCCGTTCAT
GGAGCCCTCCATGCGCACCTTGAAGCGCATGAACTCTTTGATGACCTCCTCGCCCTTGCTCACCATTGGG
CCAGGATTCTCCTCGACGTCACCGCATGTTAGCAGACTTCCTCTGCCCTCTCCACTGCCAGAAACCTTAT
CGTCGTCATCCTTGTAATCCAGGATATCATTTGCTGCCAGATCCTCTTCTGAGATGAGTTTCTGCTCGAG
CGGCCGCGTACGCGTGTCCTCAGACTCTGAACCATCTTCATCTTGACTAATCTGGAAATAACGAAGTTCG
TAAGTCTCCTTGTCAGATGCGACCACACGTAGCCAATCACGGAGATTATTCTTCTTAAGGTATTTCTTGG
TAAGATATTTCAAATACCTTTTGGAGAACTGTTTCTCAGAAACAACTGTGATTTTATTCTTCAGGCGTTC
AATGTGAACAACATTGCCAAGATTTCCAGTTTTTCCATTGACTTTAACCTTCTCCCGTAGAAACTGTTCA
AAATTTCCAGAGTCAAAAATTCCATCTTCTACTGGATGAGTAAGGTCCAAATGAAACCTCCAGGTGGACT
TCTTAGGCTTCTTGTCTTTCGGCGCCATGGTGGCGCTAGCATAACTTCGTATAAAGTATCCTATACGAAG
TTATTTGCCTTAACCCAGAAATTATCACTGTTATTCTTTAGAATGGTGCAAAGAATAACTTCGTATAATG
TATGCTATACGAAGTTATGAATTCGATATCAAGCTTATCGATAATCAACCTCTGGATTACAAAATTTGTG
AAAGATTGACTGGTATTCTTAACTATGTTGCTCCTTTTACGCTATGTGGATACGCTGCTTTAATGCCTTT
GTATCATGCTATTGCTTCCCGTATGGCTTTCATTTTCTCCTCCTTGTATAAATCCTGGTTGCTGTCTCTT
TATGAGGAGTTGTGGCCCGTTGTCAGGCAACGTGGCGTGGTGTGCACTGTGTTTGCTGACGCAACCCCCA
CTGGTTGGGGCATTGCCACCACCTGTCAGCTCCTTTCCGGGACTTTCGCTTTCCCCCTCCCTATTGCCAC
GGCGGAACTCATCGCCGCCTGCCTTGCCCGCTGCTGGACAGGGGCTCGGCTGTTGGGCACTGACAATTCC
GTGGTGTTGTCGGGGAAATCATCGTCCTTTCCTTGGCTGCTCGCCTATGTTGCCACCTGGATTCTGCGCG
GGACGTCCTTCTGCTACGTCCCTTCGGCCCTCAATCCAGCGGACCTTCCTTCCCGCGGCCTGCTGCCGGC
TCTGCGGCCTCTTCCGCGTCTTCGCCTTCGCCCTCAGACGAGTCGGATCTCCCTTTGGGCCGCCTCCCCG
CATCGATACCGAGCGCTGCTCGAGAGATCTACGGGTGGCATCCCTGTGACCCCTCCCCAGTGCCTCTCCT
GGCCCTGGAAGTTGCCACTCCAGTGCCCACCAGCCTTGTCCTAATAAAATTAAGTTGCATCATTTTGTCT
GACTAGGTGTCCTTCTATAATATTATGGGGTGGAGGGGGGTGGTATGGAGCAAGGGGCAAGTTGGGAAGA
CAACCTGTAGGGCCTGCGGGGTCTATTGGGAACCAAGCTGGAGTGCAGTGGCACAATCTTGGCTCACTGC
AATCTCCGCCTCCTGGGTTCAAGCGATTCTCCTGCCTCAGCCTCCCGAGTTGTTGGGATTCCAGGCATGC
ATGACCAGGCTCAGCTAATTTTTGTTTTTTTGGTAGAGACGGGGTTTCACCATATTGGCCAGGCTGGTCT
CCAACTCCTAATCTCAGGTGATCTACCCACCTTGGCCTCCCAAATTGCTGGGATTACAGGCGTGAACCAC
TGCTCCCTTCCCTGTCCTTCTGATTTTGTAGGTAACCACGTGCGGACCGAGCGGCCGCAGGAACCCCTAG
TGATGGAGTTGGCCACTCCCTCTCTGCGCGCTCGCTCGCTCACTGAGGCCGGGCGACCAAAGGTCGCCCG
ACGCCCGGGCTTTGCCCGGGCGGCCTCAGTGAGCGAGCGAGCGCGCAGCTGCCTGCAGG
